Addgene plasmid #175155: pLV V5-Chpt1
Purpose: Lentiviral expression of V5-tagged mouse Chpt1
Depositing lab: Larry Gerace. Depositing organization: Scripps California (The Scripps Research Institute). Publication: Comparative membrane proteomics reveals diverse cell regulators concentrated at the nuclear envelope. Cheng LC, Zhang X, Baboo S, Nguyen JA, Martinez-Bartolome S, Loose E, Diedrich J, Yates JR 3rd, Gerace L. Life Sci Alliance. 2023 Jul 11;6(9):e202301998. doi: 10.26508/lsa.202301998. Print 2023 Sep. PubMed 37433644.
Backbone
  Vector backbone: pLV-EF1a-IRES-Puro
  Backbone manufacturer: Tobias Meyer (Addgene plasmid # 85132)
  Vector type: Mammalian Expression, Lentiviral
Growth in bacteria
  Bacterial resistance: Ampicillin, 100 μg/mL
  Growth temperature: 30°C
  Growth strain: NEB Stable
  Copy number: High Copy
Gene/Insert
  Gene/Insert name: Chpt1 (alt names: Cpt1; Dn4)
  Species: M. musculus (mouse)
  Entrez Gene: Chpt1
  Tag / fusion protein: V5 (N terminal on insert)
  Cloning method: Gibson Cloning
Terms and licenses: Academic/Nonprofit Terms; Industry Terms: Not Available to Industry
Depositor comments: Uniprot ID Q8C025-1
How to cite: pLV V5-Chpt1 was a gift from Larry Gerace (Addgene plasmid # 175155 ; http://n2t.net/addgene:175155 ; RRID:Addgene_175155)
