[The description below was written by a language model from this plasmid's Addgene catalogue record and pLannotate feature annotations shown in this document.]
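Description:
pLV V5-Chpt1 is an HIV-1-derived lentiviral transfer plasmid for expressing mouse Chpt1 with an N-terminal V5 epitope tag in mammalian cells. It is built on the pLV-EF1a-IRES-Puro backbone, with the insert introduced by Gibson cloning. In bacteria it is maintained through a high-copy ColE1/pUC-type origin and selected with ampicillin via the β-lactamase gene. The record names a recombination-tolerant strain for propagation, a common choice for plasmids with repeated LTR sequences. Remnants of a lac promoter/operator region and a lacI fragment also appear in the bacterial backbone.

The viral portion of the roughly 10 kb plasmid is bounded by two elements that the automated annotation labels as truncated HIV-1 LTRs, each preceded by a nef-derived fragment. Between them lie the Ψ packaging signal with a partial gag sequence, the Rev response element for Rev-dependent nuclear export of the genomic RNA, and the cPPT/CTS, which aids nuclear import of the reverse-transcribed genome. The expression cassette is driven by the human EF-1α core promoter with its intron A. It produces a single bicistronic transcript in which the V5 tag and the Chpt1 coding sequence come first. Chpt1 encodes a cholinephosphotransferase that makes phosphatidylcholine from CDP-choline, and the depositor specifies the canonical UniProt isoform. An EMCV IRES then directs translation of puromycin N-acetyltransferase, so puromycin-resistant transduced cells should also express the tagged protein. A WPRE downstream enhances transcript stability and expression.

The construct serves to generate stable or transduced cell populations in which Chpt1 can be detected through the V5 epitope. It was deposited alongside a proteomic study of membrane proteins concentrated at the nuclear envelope.
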