Features (pLannotate 1.2.2; 24 found; start..end, strand, type, name):
    377..634     +  LTR            5' LTR (truncated): truncated 5' long terminal repeat (LTR) from HIV-1
    681..806     +  misc_feature   HIV-1 Ψ: packaging signal of human immunodeficiency virus type 1
    790..1128    +  CDS            HIV-1 gag (fragment): gag protein from human immunodeficiency virus 1; gag
   1303..1536    +  misc_feature   RRE: The Rev response element (RRE) of HIV-1 allows for Rev-dependent mRNA export from the nucleus to the cytoplasm.
   1913..2013    +  CDS            Rev (fragment): human immunodeficiency virus 1 (HIV-1) Rev protein; rev; enhances nuclear export of unspliced and incompletely spliced viral mRNAs
   2028..2143    +  misc_feature   cPPT/CTS: central polypurine tract and central termination sequence of HIV-1 (lacking the first T)
   2221..2432    +  promoter       EF-1α core promoter: core promoter for human elongation factor EF-1α
   2433..3371    +  intron         EF-1α intron A: intron upstream of the start codon of human EF-1α
   3396..3437    +  CDS            V5 tag: epitope tag from simian virus 5
   3459..4652    +  CDS            Chpt1: CHPT1_MOUSE - Also known as Cpt1, Dn4. Experimental evidence at protein level: Swiss-Prot protein existence level 1. Catalyzes phosphatidylcholine biosynthesis from CDP-choline. It thereby plays a central role in the formation and maintenance of vesicular membranes. From Mus musculus (Mouse).
   4791..5352    +  misc_feature   IRES: internal ribosome entry site (IRES) of the encephalomyocarditis virus (EMCV)
   5355..5954    +  CDS            PuroR: puromycin N-acetyltransferase; pac from Streptomyces alboniger; confers resistance to puromycin
   5978..6566    +  misc_feature   WPRE: woodchuck hepatitis virus posttranscriptional regulatory element
   6583..7101    +  CDS            nef (fragment): NEF_HV1BR - Experimental evidence at protein level: Swiss-Prot protein existence level 1. Extracellular Nef protein targets CD4(+) T-lymphocytes for apoptosis by interacting with CXCR4 surface receptors (PubMed:14990729). From Human immunodeficiency virus type 1 group M subtype B (isolate BRU/LAI) (HIV-1).
   7149..7406    +  LTR            5' LTR (truncated): truncated 5' long terminal repeat (LTR) from HIV-1
   7558..7574    -  protein_bind   lac operator: The lac repressor binds to the lac operator to inhibit transcription in E. coli. This inhibition can be relieved by adding lactose or isopropyl-β-D-thiogalactopyranoside (IPTG). lac repressor encoded by lacI
   7582..7612    -  promoter       lac promoter: promoter for the E. coli lac operon
   7627..7648    -  protein_bind   CAP binding site: CAP binding activates transcription in the presence of cAMP. E. coli catabolite activator protein
   7661..7753    -  CDS            lacI (fragment): lac repressor; lacI; The lac repressor binds to the lac operator to inhibit transcription in E. coli. This inhibition can be relieved by adding lactose or isopropyl-β-D-thiogalactopyranoside (IPTG).
   7936..8524    -  rep_origin     ori: high-copy-number ColE1/pMB1/pBR322/pUC origin of replication
   8695..9555    -  CDS            AmpR: β-lactamase; bla; confers resistance to ampicillin, carbenicillin, and related antibiotics
   9556..9660    -  promoter       AmpR promoter: bla
   9708..9842    +  polyA_signal   SV40 poly(A) signal: SV40 polyadenylation signal
  10009..329     +  CDS            nef (fragment) (across the origin): NEF_HV1BR - Experimental evidence at protein level: Swiss-Prot protein existence level 1. Extracellular Nef protein targets CD4(+) T-lymphocytes for apoptosis by interacting with CXCR4 surface receptors (PubMed:14990729). From Human immunodeficiency virus type 1 group M subtype B (isolate BRU/LAI) (HIV-1).
>Addgene plasmid #175155 | pLV V5-Chpt1 | addgene full sequence | sequence record 352245 | Addgene NGS Result
TGGAAGGGCTAATTCACTCCCAAAGAAGACAAGATATCCTTGATCTGTGGATCTACCACACACAAGGCTA
CTTCCCTGATTAGCAGAACTACACACCAGGGCCAGGGGTCAGATATCCACTGACCTTTGGATGGTGCTAC
AAGCTAGTACCAGTTGAGCCAGATAAGGTAGAAGAGGCCAATAAAGGAGAGAACACCAGCTTGTTACACC
CTGTGAGCCTGCATGGGATGGATGACCCGGAGAGAGAAGTGTTAGAGTGGAGGTTTGACAGCCGCCTAGC
ATTTCATCACGTGGCCCGAGAGCTGCATCCGGAGTACTTCAAGAACTGCTGATATCGAGCTTGCTACAAG
GGACTTTCCGCTGGGGACTTTCCAGGGAGGCGTGGCCTGGGCGGGACTGGGGAGTGGCGAGCCCTCAGAT
CCTGCATATAAGCAGCTGCTTTTTGCCTGTACTGGGTCTCTCTGGTTAGACCAGATCTGAGCCTGGGAGC
TCTCTGGCTAACTAGGGAACCCACTGCTTAAGCCTCAATAAAGCTTGCCTTGAGTGCTTCAAGTAGTGTG
TGCCCGTCTGTTGTGTGACTCTGGTAACTAGAGATCCCTCAGACCCTTTTAGTCAGTGTGGAAAATCTCT
AGCAGTGGCGCCCGAACAGGGACTTGAAAGCGAAAGGGAAACCAGAGGAGCTCTCTCGACGCAGGACTCG
GCTTGCTGAAGCGCGCACGGCAAGAGGCGAGGGGCGGCGACTGGTGAGTACGCCAAAAATTTTGACTAGC
GGAGGCTAGAAGGAGAGAGATGGGTGCGAGAGCGTCAGTATTAAGCGGGGGAGAATTAGATCGCGATGGG
AAAAAATTCGGTTAAGGCCAGGGGGAAAGAAAAAATATAAATTAAAACATATAGTATGGGCAAGCAGGGA
GCTAGAACGATTCGCAGTTAATCCTGGCCTGTTAGAAACATCAGAAGGCTGTAGACAAATACTGGGACAG
CTACAACCATCCCTTCAGACAGGATCAGAAGAACTTAGATCATTATATAATACAGTAGCAACCCTCTATT
GTGTGCATCAAAGGATAGAGATAAAAGACACCAAGGAAGCTTTAGACAAGATAGAGGAAGAGCAAAACAA
AAGTAAGACCACCGCACAGCAAGCGGCCGGCCGCTGATCTTCAGACCTGGAGGAGGAGATATGAGGGACA
ATTGGAGAAGTGAATTATATAAATATAAAGTAGTAAAAATTGAACCATTAGGAGTAGCACCCACCAAGGC
AAAGAGAAGAGTGGTGCAGAGAGAAAAAAGAGCAGTGGGAATAGGAGCTTTGTTCCTTGGGTTCTTGGGA
GCAGCAGGAAGCACTATGGGCGCAGCGTCAATGACGCTGACGGTACAGGCCAGACAATTATTGTCTGGTA
TAGTGCAGCAGCAGAACAATTTGCTGAGGGCTATTGAGGCGCAACAGCATCTGTTGCAACTCACAGTCTG
GGGCATCAAGCAGCTCCAGGCAAGAATCCTGGCTGTGGAAAGATACCTAAAGGATCAACAGCTCCTGGGG
ATTTGGGGTTGCTCTGGAAAACTCATTTGCACCACTGCTGTGCCTTGGAATGCTAGTTGGAGTAATAAAT
CTCTGGAACAGATTTGGAATCACACGACCTGGATGGAGTGGGACAGAGAAATTAACAATTACACAAGCTT
AATACACTCCTTAATTGAAGAATCGCAAAACCAGCAAGAAAAGAATGAACAAGAATTATTGGAATTAGAT
AAATGGGCAAGTTTGTGGAATTGGTTTAACATAACAAATTGGCTGTGGTATATAAAATTATTCATAATGA
TAGTAGGAGGCTTGGTAGGTTTAAGAATAGTTTTTGCTGTACTTTCTATAGTGAATAGAGTTAGGCAGGG
ATATTCACCATTATCGTTTCAGACCCACCTCCCAACCCCGAGGGGACCCGACAGGCCCGAAGGAATAGAA
GAAGAAGGTGGAGAGAGAGACAGAGACAGATCCATTCGATTAGTGAACGGATCTCGACGGTATCGCCTTT
AAAAGAAAAGGGGGGATTGGGGGGTACAGTGCAGGGGAAAGAATAGTAGACATAATAGCAACAGACATAC
AAACTAAAGAATTACAAAAACAAATTACAAAAATTCAAAATTTTCGGGTTTATTACAGGGACAGCAGAGA
TCCAGTTTATCGATGAGGCCCTTTCGTCTTCACTCGAGGTGCCCGTCAGTGGGCAGAGCGCACATCGCCC
ACAGTCCCCGAGAAGTTGGGGGGAGGGGTCGGCAATTGAACCGGTGCCTAGAGAAGGTGGCGCGGGGTAA
ACTGGGAAAGTGATGTCGTGTACTGGCTCCGCCTTTTTCCCGAGGGTGGGGGAGAACCGTATATAAGTGC
AGTAGTCGCCGTGAACGTTCTTTTTCGCAACGGGTTTGCCGCCAGAACACAGGTAAGTGCCGTGTGTGGT
TCCCGCGGGCCTGGCCTCTTTACGGGTTATGGCCCTTGCGTGCCTTGAATTACTTCCACCTGGCTGCAGT
ACGTGATTCTTGATCCCGAGCTTCGGGTTGGAAGTGGGTGGGAGAGTTCGAGGCCTTGCGCTTAAGGAGC
CCCTTCGCCTCGTGCTTGAGTTGAGGCCTGGCCTGGGCGCTGGGGCCGCCGCGTGCGAATCTGGTGGCAC
CTTCGCGCCTGTCTCGCTGCTTTCGATAAGTCTCTAGCCATTTAAAATTTTTGATGACCTGCTGCGACGC
TTTTTTTCTGGCAAGATAGTCTTGTAAATGCGGGCCAAGATCTGCACACTGGTATTTCGGTTTTTGGGGC
CGCGGGCGGCGACGGGGCCCGTGCGTCCCAGCGCACATGTTCGGCGAGGCGGGGCCTGCGAGCGCGGCCA
CCGAGAATCGGACGGGGGTAGTCTCAAGCTGGCCGGCCTGCTCTGGTGCCTGGCCTCGCGCCGCCGTGTA
TCGCCCCGCCCTGGGCGGCAAGGCTGGCCCGGTCGGCACCAGTTGCGTGAGCGGAAAGATGGCCGCTTCC
CGGCCCTGCTGCAGGGAGCTCAAAATGGAGGACGCGGCGCTCGGGAGAGCGGGCGGGTGAGTCACCCACA
CAAAGGAAAAGGGCCTTTCCGTCCTCAGCCGTCGCTTCATGTGACTCCACGGAGTACCGGGCGCCGTCCA
GGCACCTCGATTAGTTCTCGAGCTTTTGGAGTACGTCGTCTTTAGGTTGGGGGGAGGGGTTTTATGCGAT
GGAGTTTCCCCACACTGAGTGGGTGGAGACTGAAGTTAGGCCAGCTTGGCACTTGATGTAATTCTCCTTG
GAATTTGCCCTTTTTGAGTTTGGATCTTGGTTCATTCTCAAGCCTCAGACAGTGGTTCAAAGTTTTTTTC
TTCCATTTCAGGTGTCGTGAGGATCCGCCGCCATGGGTAAGCCTATCCCTAACCCTCTCCTCGGTCTCGA
TTCTACGGGGGGCGGAGGGGGTGGGCCCATGGCGGCGGGCGCCGGGGCCAGGCCGGCGCCGCGCTGGGTA
AAGGCGCTAGGTGAGCCGCTCAGTGCCGCGCAGCTGCGGCGGCTGGAGGAGCACCGCTACACCGCGGTGG
GAGAGTCGCTGTTCGAGCCGCCGCTGCAGCTTTACTGGACCTGGCTGCTCCAATGGATCCCGCTCTGGAT
GGCCCCCAACACCATCACCCTCATCGGCCTCGCCATCAACCTGGTCACCACACTAGTGCTCATCTTCTAC
TGCCCTACAGTCACGGAGGAGGCACCATACTGGACATACCTTTTATGTGCCCTGGGACTCTTTATCTACC
AGTCACTGGATGCCATTGATGGGAAACAAGCCAGAAGGACAAACTCTTGCTCTCCCTTAGGGGAACTATT
TGATCATGGTTGTGACTCTCTTTCCACAGTATTTATGGCCATCGGCGCTTCCATTGCTGTTCGCCTAGGA
ACACATCCTGACTGGTTGTTTTTCTGCTCTTTCGTTGGGATGTTCATGTTTTACTGTGCTCATTGGCAGA
CTTACGTCTCAGGAGTGTTAAGATTTGGAAGGGTGGATGTCACTGAGATCCAGGTAGCTTTAGTGATCGT
CTTCATGTTGTCAACATTTGGAGGAGCAACAATGTGGGACTATACGATACCTATTCTAGAAATAAAACTG
AAGATTGTTCCGGTTCTTGGAGTTGTAGGTGGATTAATATTTTCCTGTTCAAATTATTTCCATGTGATCC
TCCATGGTGGTGTTGGCAAGAATGGGTCTACTATTGCAGGCACCAGTGTCTTGTCACCTGGACTCCACAT
AGGATTAATTATTATATTGGCAATAATGATCTATAAGAAGTCTGCAACAAATATGTTTGAAAAACATCCT
TGCCTTTATACTTTAATGTTTGGATGTGTCTTTGCTAAAGTTGCACAAAAATTGGTGATAGCTCACATGA
CGAAAAGTGAACTATATCTTCAAGACACTGTCTTTATTGGGCCAGGTCTTTTATTTTTAGACCAATACTT
TAATAATTTTATAGATGAATATGTTGTTCTGTGGATAGCAATGGTCATTTCTTCATTTGATATGATGATA
TACTTTACTTCTTTGTGCCTGCAAATTTCAAGACACCTTCATCTAAACATCTTCAAGACTTCATGTCAAC
AAGCACCGGAACAGGTTTACAAGCATATTGACTAATGGGCCGCGACGATGTTTAAACTTCGAAACGCGTG
AATTCCTCGAGGGCGGCCGCTCTAGAGTCGACGGGCCGCGGTAACAATTGTTAACTAACTTAAGCTAGCA
ACGGTTTCCCTCTAGCGGGATCAATTCCGCCCCCCCCCCCTAACGTTACTGGCCGAAGCCGCTTGGAATA
AGGCCGGTGTGCGTTTGTCTATATGTTATTTTCCACCATATTGCCGTCTTTTGGCAATGTGAGGGCCCGG
AAACCTGGCCCTGTCTTCTTGACGAGCATTCCTAGGGGTCTTTCCCCTCTCGCCAAAGGAATGCAAGGTC
TGTTGAATGTCGTGAAGGAAGCAGTTCCTCTGGAAGCTTCTTGAAGACAAACAACGTCTGTAGCGACCCT
TTGCAGGCAGCGGAACCCCCCACCTGGCGACAGGTGCCTCTGCGGCCAAAAGCCACGTGTATAAGATACA
CCTGCAAAGGCGGCACAACCCCAGTGCCACGTTGTGAGTTGGATAGTTGTGGAAAGAGTCAAATGGCTCT
CCTCAAGCGTATTCAACAAGGGGCTGAAGGATGCCCAGAAGGTACCCCATTGTATGGGATCTGATCTGGG
GCCTCGGTGCACATGCTTTACATGTGTTTAGTCGAGGTTAAAAAAACGTCTAGGCCCCCCGAACCACGGG
GACGTGGTTTTCCTTTGAAAAACACGATAATACCATGACCGAGTACAAGCCCACGGTGCGCCTCGCCACC
CGCGACGACGTCCCCAGGGCCGTACGCACCCTCGCCGCCGCGTTCGCCGACTACCCCGCCACGCGCCACA
CCGTCGATCCGGACCGCCACATCGAGCGGGTCACCGAGCTGCAAGAACTCTTCCTCACGCGCGTCGGGCT
CGACATCGGCAAGGTGTGGGTCGCGGACGACGGCGCCGCGGTGGCGGTCTGGACCACGCCGGAGAGCGTC
GAAGCGGGGGCGGTGTTCGCCGAGATCGGCCCGCGCATGGCCGAGTTGAGCGGTTCCCGGCTGGCCGCGC
AGCAACAGATGGAAGGCCTCCTGGCGCCGCACCGGCCCAAGGAGCCCGCGTGGTTCCTGGCCACCGTCGG
CGTCTCGCCCGACCACCAGGGCAAGGGTCTGGGCAGCGCCGTCGTGCTCCCCGGAGTGGAGGCGGCCGAG
CGCGCCGGGGTGCCCGCCTTCCTGGAGACCTCCGCGCCCCGCAACCTCCCCTTCTACGAGCGGCTCGGCT
TCACCGTCACCGCCGACGTCGAGGTGCCCGAAGGACCGCGCACCTGGTGCATGACCCGCAAGCCCGGTGC
CTGACCCGGGCGGGGCGCGTCTGGAACAATCAACCTCTGGATTACAAAATTTGTGAAAGATTGACTGGTA
TTCTTAACTATGTTGCTCCTTTTACGCTATGTGGATACGCTGCTTTAATGCCTTTGTATCATGCTATTGC
TTCCCGTATGGCTTTCATTTTCTCCTCCTTGTATAAATCCTGGTTGCTGTCTCTTTATGAGGAGTTGTGG
CCCGTTGTCAGGCAACGTGGCGTGGTGTGCACTGTGTTTGCTGACGCAACCCCCACTGGTTGGGGCATTG
CCACCACCTGTCAGCTCCTTTCCGGGACTTTCGCTTTCCCCCTCCCTATTGCCACGGCGGAACTCATCGC
CGCCTGCCTTGCCCGCTGCTGGACAGGGGCTCGGCTGTTGGGCACTGACAATTCCGTGGTGTTGTCGGGG
AAGCTGACGTCCTTTCCATGGCTGCTCGCCTGTGTTGCCACCTGGATTCTGCGCGGGACGTCCTTCTGCT
ACGTCCCTTCGGCCCTCAATCCAGCGGACCTTCCTTCCCGCGGCCTGCTGCCGGCTCTGCGGCCTCTTCC
GCGTCTTCGCCTTCGCCCTCAGACGAGTCGGATCTCCCTTTGGGCCGCCTCCCCGCCTGGAATTAATTCT
GCAGTCGAGACCTAGAAAAACATGGAGCAATCACAAGTAGCAATACAGCAGCTACCAATGCTGATTGTGC
CTGGCTAGAAGCACAAGAGGAGGAGGAGGTGGGTTTTCCAGTCACACCTCAGGTACCTTTAAGACCAATG
ACTTACAAGGCAGCTGTAGATCTTAGCCACTTTTTAAAAGAAAAGAGGGGACTGGAAGGGCTAATTCACT
CCCAACGAAGACAAGATATCCTTGATCTGTGGATCTACCACACACAAGGCTACTTCCCTGATTAGCAGAA
CTACACACCAGGGCCAGGGGTCAGATATCCACTGACCTTTGGATGGTGCTACAAGCTAGTACCAGTTGAG
CCAGATAAGGTAGAAGAGGCCAATAAAGGAGAGAACACCAGCTTGTTACACCCTGTGAGCCTGCATGGGA
TGGATGACCCGGAGAGAGAAGTGTTAGAGTGGAGGTTTGACAGCCGCCTAGCATTTCATCACGTGGCCCG
AGAGCTGCATCCGGAGTACTTCAAGAACTGCTGATATCGAGCTTGCTACAAGGGACTTTCCGCTGGGGAC
TTTCCAGGGAGGCGTGGCCTGGGCGGGACTGGGGAGTGGCGAGCCCTCAGATCCTGCATATAAGCAGCTG
CTTTTTGCCTGTACTGGGTCTCTCTGGTTAGACCAGATCTGAGCCTGGGAGCTCTCTGGCTAACTAGGGA
ACCCACTGCTTAAGCCTCAATAAAGCTTGCCTTGAGTGCTTCAAGTAGTGTGTGCCCGTCTGTTGTGTGA
CTCTGGTAACTAGAGATCCCTCAGACCCTTTTAGTCAGTGTGGAAAATCTCTAGCAGTAGTAGTTCATGT
CATCTTATTATTCAGTATTTATAACTTGCAAAGAAATGAATATCAGAGAGTGAGAGGCCTTGACATTGCT
AGCGTTTACCGTCGACCTCTAGCTAGAGCTTGGCGTAATCATGGTCATAGCTGTTTCCTGTGTGAAATTG
TTATCCGCTCACAATTCCACACAACATACGAGCCGGAAGCATAAAGTGTAAAGCCTGGGGTGCCTAATGA
GTGAGCTAACTCACATTAATTGCGTTGCGCTCACTGCCCGCTTTCCAGTCGGGAAACCTGTCGTGCCAGC
TGCATTAATGAATCGGCCAACGCGCGGGGAGAGGCGGTTTGCGTATTGGGCGCTCTTCCGCTTCCTCGCT
CACTGACTCGCTGCGCTCGGTCGTTCGGCTGCGGCGAGCGGTATCAGCTCACTCAAAGGCGGTAATACGG
TTATCCACAGAATCAGGGGATAACGCAGGAAAGAACATGTGAGCAAAAGGCCAGCAAAAGGCCAGGAACC
GTAAAAAGGCCGCGTTGCTGGCGTTTTTCCATAGGCTCCGCCCCCCTGACGAGCATCACAAAAATCGACG
CTCAAGTCAGAGGTGGCGAAACCCGACAGGACTATAAAGATACCAGGCGTTTCCCCCTGGAAGCTCCCTC
GTGCGCTCTCCTGTTCCGACCCTGCCGCTTACCGGATACCTGTCCGCCTTTCTCCCTTCGGGAAGCGTGG
CGCTTTCTCATAGCTCACGCTGTAGGTATCTCAGTTCGGTGTAGGTCGTTCGCTCCAAGCTGGGCTGTGT
GCACGAACCCCCCGTTCAGCCCGACCGCTGCGCCTTATCCGGTAACTATCGTCTTGAGTCCAACCCGGTA
AGACACGACTTATCGCCACTGGCAGCAGCCACTGGTAACAGGATTAGCAGAGCGAGGTATGTAGGCGGTG
CTACAGAGTTCTTGAAGTGGTGGCCTAACTACGGCTACACTAGAAGAACAGTATTTGGTATCTGCGCTCT
GCTGAAGCCAGTTACCTTCGGAAAAAGAGTTGGTAGCTCTTGATCCGGCAAACAAACCACCGCTGGTAGC
GGTGGTTTTTTTGTTTGCAAGCAGCAGATTACGCGCAGAAAAAAAGGATCTCAAGAAGATCCTTTGATCT
TTTCTACGGGGTCTGACGCTCAGTGGAACGAAAACTCACGTTAAGGGATTTTGGTCATGAGATTATCAAA
AAGGATCTTCACCTAGATCCTTTTAAATTAAAAATGAAGTTTTAAATCAATCTAAAGTATATATGAGTAA
ACTTGGTCTGACAGTTACCAATGCTTAATCAGTGAGGCACCTATCTCAGCGATCTGTCTATTTCGTTCAT
CCATAGTTGCCTGACTCCCCGTCGTGTAGATAACTACGATACGGGAGGGCTTACCATCTGGCCCCAGTGC
TGCAATGATACCGCGAGACCCACGCTCACCGGCTCCAGATTTATCAGCAATAAACCAGCCAGCCGGAAGG
GCCGAGCGCAGAAGTGGTCCTGCAACTTTATCCGCCTCCATCCAGTCTATTAATTGTTGCCGGGAAGCTA
GAGTAAGTAGTTCGCCAGTTAATAGTTTGCGCAACGTTGTTGCCATTGCTACAGGCATCGTGGTGTCACG
CTCGTCGTTTGGTATGGCTTCATTCAGCTCCGGTTCCCAACGATCAAGGCGAGTTACATGATCCCCCATG
TTGTGCAAAAAAGCGGTTAGCTCCTTCGGTCCTCCGATCGTTGTCAGAAGTAAGTTGGCCGCAGTGTTAT
CACTCATGGTTATGGCAGCACTGCATAATTCTCTTACTGTCATGCCATCCGTAAGATGCTTTTCTGTGAC
TGGTGAGTACTCAACCAAGTCATTCTGAGAATAGTGTATGCGGCGACCGAGTTGCTCTTGCCCGGCGTCA
ATACGGGATAATACCGCGCCACATAGCAGAACTTTAAAAGTGCTCATCATTGGAAAACGTTCTTCGGGGC
GAAAACTCTCAAGGATCTTACCGCTGTTGAGATCCAGTTCGATGTAACCCACTCGTGCACCCAACTGATC
TTCAGCATCTTTTACTTTCACCAGCGTTTCTGGGTGAGCAAAAACAGGAAGGCAAAATGCCGCAAAAAAG
GGAATAAGGGCGACACGGAAATGTTGAATACTCATACTCTTCCTTTTTCAATATTATTGAAGCATTTATC
AGGGTTATTGTCTCATGAGCGGATACATATTTGAATGTATTTAGAAAAATAAACAAATAGGGGTTCCGCG
CACATTTCCCCGAAAAGTGCCACCTGACGTCGACGGATCGGGAGATCAACTTGTTTATTGCAGCTTATAA
TGGTTACAAATAAAGCAATAGCATCACAAATTTCACAAATAAAGCATTTTTTTCACTGCATTCTAGTTGT
GGTTTGTCCAAACTCATCAATGTATCTTATCATGTCTGGATCAACTGGATAACTCAAGCTAACCAAAATC
ATCCCAAACTTCCCACCCCATACCCTATTACCACTGCCAATTACCTGTGGTTTCATTTACTCTAAACCTG
TGATTCCTCTGAATTATTTTCATTTTAAAGAAATTGTATTTGTTAAATATGTACTACAAACTTAGTAGT
